>Addgene plasmid #29394 | pTH363-SUP45-F401Y | addgene partial sequence | sequence record 34732 | 29394 with M13R
CCCTCACTAAAGGGAACAAAAGCTGGTACCGGGCCCCCCCTCGAGGTCGACGGTATCGATAAGCTTATCG
ATACCGTCGAGGCTTTTGAAGAGAAACTCTCCTTTCACTGTATTTTCTACGTAATATACACGGTCCTCTA
AACCCACTATGTACTTTCAACAAAGGAATTAGCTCAATATAGAGCAAAAGGTTTACCAAGTATATATTAT
ATTGTACAAAAAATTAAAAGCGAATTTAATTTAAATCTGGCATCTAGTGATTAAATTCTTTTTGATTCGA
TTTTTTTCTCCCCCTTTTATTTATTTAAATGAAATCATAGTCGGATCCTTCATCTTCGTCATAATATTCA
TCCTCAGATTCATCAACTAGTTGTTCAAAATTAACTTTGTAACGCAGCATGGCACCAATACCACCATAAC
CTGTGACAAATTGGGCACCTTCTGAAGATTTGTCTGTGATGAATTCCAAGGTAGCACCGAAGTTTTTGTA
GTTAGCTGCTAGCCATTCAATTAAAGGTTCTTCGGAGACAACGTCCATTTCTTGGCCGGTAGCTTTGTCA
ATAGCAAACGACTTGTCCTTGGCTTCTGGTTCAGCGAATTTTATAACCTCATTATCCTCGGCATCTTTAA
ATGTATATCTGATAGTTTCCAAATTTTCGAAAACAATTAATTTTTCGACTGCACCTAAATCCAATGCCTT
TAAAGTATCATCTATACCATAACAGAATTTACCAGTGTCCTGGGAAATTTCGTCAAAATATGCCTCCAAT
AATTTCTTTTCTTGAACATACTTGACATTGGCCAACGCTTCGGCAGAAAGTTCGATAGCCTGGTTGAAAC
CGTTTTCACCACCATAAGAAACATCCACGATGGAAATAACCTTACATGCTAGTCTT
