[The description below was written by a language model from this plasmid's Addgene catalogue record.]
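Description:
pTH363-SUP45-F401Y is a yeast expression plasmid built on pRS315, a yeast–E. coli shuttle vector of the pRS series. In bacteria it is selected with ampicillin, and the record lists it as low copy. In Saccharomyces cerevisiae it is selected through the LEU2 auxotrophic marker, which complements leucine auxotrophy in leu2 host strains. pRS315 is generally known as a centromeric (CEN/ARS) vector maintained at roughly one to a few copies per yeast cell. No feature table accompanies this entry, so the individual backbone elements are not itemised.

The insert is a roughly 3 kb genomic fragment of S. cerevisiae SUP45, the gene encoding eukaryotic translation release factor 1 (eRF1). It was cloned between XbaI and HindIII sites, both of which remain intact. The fragment carries the coding region along with 1432 bp of sequence upstream of the start codon and 241 bp downstream of the stop codon. No heterologous promoter is recorded, so expression presumably relies on the gene's own flanking regulatory sequences. No epitope tags or reporters are listed. The coding sequence bears the F401Y substitution, a phenylalanine-to-tyrosine change at residue 401.

eRF1 recognises stop codons and triggers peptide release during translation termination. The associated publication examines decoding accuracy in eRF1 mutants and how it correlates with pleiotropic quantitative traits in yeast. This suggests the plasmid serves to express a defined SUP45 allele at near-native levels, for studying how the mutation affects termination fidelity and cellular phenotypes. The record does not describe the specific host strains or assays used.
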