Addgene plasmid #29394: pTH363-SUP45-F401Y
Depositing lab: Tobias von der Haar. Depositing organization: London and South East University Group (LASE). Publication: Decoding accuracy in eRF1 mutants and its correlation with pleiotropic quantitative traits in yeast. Merritt GH, Naemi WR, Mugnier P, Webb HM, Tuite MF, von der Haar T. Nucleic Acids Res. 2010 Sep . 38(16):5479-92. 10.1093/nar/gkq338 PubMed 20444877.
Backbone
  Vector backbone: pRS315
  Backbone size w/o insert (bp): 5976
  Vector type: Yeast Expression
  Selectable markers: LEU2
Growth in bacteria
  Bacterial resistance: Ampicillin, 100 μg/mL
  Growth temperature: 37°C
  Growth strain: DH5alpha
  Copy number: Low Copy
Gene/Insert
  Gene/Insert name: SUP45 gene encoding translation release factor 1 from S. cerevisiae (alt name: eRF1)
  Species: S. cerevisiae (budding yeast)
  Insert size (bp): 2984
  Mutation: F401Y mutant gene including genomic sequence 1432 bp upstream of AUG and 241 bp downstream of stop codon.
  GenBank ID: NM_001178491
  Entrez Gene: SUP45 (a.k.a. YBR143C, SAL4, SUP1, SUP47)
  Cloning method: Restriction Enzyme; 5′ cloning site XbaI (not destroyed); 3′ cloning site HindIII (not destroyed)
  Sequencing primers: 5′ n/a
Terms and licenses: Academic/Nonprofit Terms; Industry Terms: Not Available to Industry
How to cite: pTH363-SUP45-F401Y was a gift from Tobias von der Haar (Addgene plasmid # 29394 ; http://n2t.net/addgene:29394 ; RRID:Addgene_29394)
